>Addgene plasmid #51920 | ITGB1 | depositor full sequence | sequence record 79898 | ITGB1 sequence 8822 bps
GTCGACCTCCATCACGGCCTATAAGAGTGAGGGGGAGTCAGCGGAGTTCTCCTTCCCACTCAACCTTGGA
GAGGAAAGCCTGCAGGGAGAGTTGAGATGGAAGGCAGAGAAGGCTCCTTCTTCCCAGTCCTGGATCACCT
TCTCCCTAAAGAACCAAAAGGTGTCTGTGCAGAAGTCTACTAGCAACCCCAAGTTCCAGCTGTCCGAAAC
GCTCCCACTCACCCTTCAGATACCCCAGGTCTCCCTTCAGTTTGCTGGTTCTGGCAACCTGACCCTGACT
CTGGACAGAGGGATACTGTATCAGGAAGTGAACCTGGTGGTGATGAAAGTGACTCAGCCCGACAGCAACA
CTTTGACCTGTGAGGTGATGGGACCCACCTCACCCAAGATGAGACTGATCTTGAAGCAGGAGAATCAGGA
GGCCAGGGTCTCCAGGCAGGAGAAAGTGATTCAAGTGCAGGCCCCTGAAGCAGGGGTGTGGCAATGTCTA
CTGAGTGAAGGTGAAGAGGTCAAGATGGACTCCAAGATCCAGGTTTTATCCAAAGGGTTGAATTCCGGCA
GCCTGCACCACATCCTGGACGCCCAGAAGATGCTGTGGAACCACAGGGACAGGAACCTGCCTCCTCTGGC
CCCTCTGGGCCCCCACCACCATCACCACCATTGAGTCTAGACACGTGATTAATTAAGGATCCCCCGACCT
CGACCTCTGGCTAATAAAGGAAATTTATTTTCATTGCAATAGTGTGTTGGAATTTTTTGTGTCTCTCACT
CGGAAGGACATATGGGAGGGCAAATCATTTGGTCGAGATCCCTCGGAGATCTCTAGCTAGAGGATCGATC
CCCGCCCCGGACGAACTAAACCTGACTACGACATCTCTGCCCCTTCTTCGCGGGGCAGTGCATGTAATCC
CTTCAGTTGGTTGGTACAACTTGCCAACTGGGCCCTGTTCCACATGTGACACGGGGGGGGACCAAACACA
AAGGGGTTCTCTGACTGTAGTTGACATCCTTATAAATGGATGTGCACATTTGCCAACACTGAGTGGCTTT
CATCCTGGAGCAGACTTTGCAGTCTGTGGACTGCAACACAACATTGCCTTTATGTGTAACTCTTGGCTGA
AGCTCTTACACCAATGCTGGGGGACATGTACCTCCCAGGGGCCCAGGAAGACTACGGGAGGCTACACCAA
CGTCAATCAGAGGGGCCTGTGTAGCTACCGATAAGCGGACCCTCAAGAGGGCATTAGCAATAGTGTTTAT
AAGGCCCCCTTGTTAACCCTAAACGGGTAGCATATGCTTCCCGGGTAGTAGTATATACTATCCAGACTAA
CCCTAATTCAATAGCATATGTTACCCAACGGGAAGCATATGCTATCGAATTAGGGTTAGTAAAAGGGTCC
TAAGGAACAGCGATATCTCCCACCCCATGAGCTGTCACGGTTTTATTTACATGGGGTCAGGATTCCACGA
GGGTAGTGAACCATTTTAGTCACAAGGGCAGTGGCTGAAGATCAAGGAGCGGGCAGTGAACTCTCCTGAA
TCTTCGCCTGCTTCTTCATTCTCCTTCGTTTAGCTAATAGAATAACTGCTGAGTTGTGAACAGTAAGGTG
TATGTGAGGTGCTCGAAAACAAGGTTTCAGGTGACGCCCCCAGAATAAAATTTGGACGGGGGGTTCAGTG
GTGGCATTGTGCTATGACACCAATATAACCCTCACAAACCCCTTGGGCAATAAATACTAGTGTAGGAATG
AAACATTCTGAATATCTTTAACAATAGAAATCCATGGGGTGGGGACAAGCCGTAAAGACTGGATGTCCAT
CTCACACGAATTTATGGCTATGGGCAACACATAATCCTAGTGCAATATGATACTGGGGTTATTAAGATGT
GTCCCAGGCAGGGACCAAGACAGGTGAACCATGTTGTTACACTCTATTTGTAACAAGGGGAAAGAGAGTG
GACGCCGACAGCAGCGGACTCCACTGGTTGTCTCTAACACCCCCGAAAATTAAACGGGGCTCCACGCCAA
TGGGGCCCATAAACAAAGACAAGTGGCCACTCTTTTTTTTGAAATTGTGGAGTGGGGGCACGCGTCAGCC
CCCACACGCCGCCCTGCGGTTTTGGACTGTAAAATAAGGGTGTAATAACTTGGCTGATTGTAACCCCGCT
AACCACTGCGGTCAAACCACTTGCCCACAAAACCACTAATGGCACCCCGGGGAATACCTGCATAAGTAGG
TGGGCGGGCCAAGATAGGGGCGCGATTGCTGCGATCTGGAGGACAAATTACACACACTTGCGCCTGAGCG
CCAAGCACAGGGTTGTTGGTCCTCATATTCACGAGGTCGCTGAGAGCACGGTGGGCTAATGTTGCCATGG
GTAGCATATACTACCCAAATATCTGGATAGCATATGCTATCCTAATCTATATCTGGGTAGCATAGGCTAT
CCTAATCTATATCTGGGTAGCATATGCTATCCTAATCTATATCTGGGTAGTATATGCTATCCTAATTTAT
ATCTGGGTAGCATAGGCTATCCTAATCTATATCTGGGTAGCATATGCTATCCTAATCTATATCTGGGTAG
TATATGCTATCCTAATCTGTATCCGGGTAGCATATGCTATCCTAATAGAGATTAGGGTAGTATATGCTAT
CCTAATTTATATCTGGGTAGCATATACTACCCAAATATCTGGATAGCATATGCTATCCTAATCTATATCT
GGGTAGCATATGCTATCCTAATCTATATCTGGGTAGCATAGGCTATCCTAATCTATATCTGGGTAGCATA
TGCTATCCTAATCTATATCTGGGTAGTATATGCTATCCTAATTTATATCTGGGTAGCATAGGCTATCCTA
ATCTATATCTGGGTAGCATATGCTATCCTAATCTATATCTGGGTAGTATATGCTATCCTAATCTGTATCC
GGGTAGCATATGCTATCCTCATGATAAGCTGTCAAACATGAGAATTTTCTTGAAGACGAAAGGGCCTCGT
GATACGCCTATTTTTATAGGTTAATGTCATGATAATAATGGTTTCTTAGACGTCAGGTGGCACTTTTCGG
GGAAATGTGCGCGGAACCCCTATTTGTTTATTTTTCTAAATACATTCAAATATGTATCCGCTCATGAGAC
AATAACCCTGATAAATGCTTCAATAATATTGAAAAAGGAAGAGTATGAGTATTCAACATTTCCGTGTCGC
CCTTATTCCCTTTTTTGCGGCATTTTGCCTTCCTGTTTTTGCTCACCCAGAAACGCTGGTGAAAGTAAAA
GATGCTGAAGATCAGTTGGGTGCACGAGTGGGTTACATCGAACTGGATCTCAACAGCGGTAAGATCCTTG
AGAGTTTTCGCCCCGAAGAACGTTTTCCAATGATGAGCACTTTTAAAGTTCTGCTATGTGGCGCGGTATT
ATCCCGTGTTGACGCCGGGCAAGAGCAACTCGGTCGCCGCATACACTATTCTCAGAATGACTTGGTTGAG
TACTCACCAGTCACAGAAAAGCATCTTACGGATGGCATGACAGTAAGAGAATTATGCAGTGCTGCCATAA
CCATGAGTGATAACACTGCGGCCAACTTACTTCTGACAACGATCGGAGGACCGAAGGAGCTAACCGCTTT
TTTGCACAACATGGGGGATCATGTAACTCGCCTTGATCGTTGGGAACCGGAGCTGAATGAAGCCATACCA
AACGACGAGCGTGACACCACGATGCCTGCAGCAATGGCAACAACGTTGCGCAAACTATTAACTGGCGAAC
TACTTACTCTAGCTTCCCGGCAACAATTAATAGACTGGATGGAGGCGGATAAAGTTGCAGGACCACTTCT
GCGCTCGGCCCTTCCGGCTGGCTGGTTTATTGCTGATAAATCTGGAGCCGGTGAGCGTGGGTCTCGCGGT
ATCATTGCAGCACTGGGGCCAGATGGTAAGCCCTCCCGTATCGTAGTTATCTACACGACGGGGAGTCAGG
CAACTATGGATGAACGAAATAGACAGATCGCTGAGATAGGTGCCTCACTGATTAAGCATTGGTAACTGTC
AGACCAAGTTTACTCATATATACTTTAGATTGATTTAAAACTTCATTTTTAATTTAAAAGGATCTAGGTG
AAGATCCTTTTTGATAATCTCATGACCAAAATCCCTTAACGTGAGTTTTCGTTCCACTGAGCGTCAGACC
CCGTAGAAAAGATCAAAGGATCTTCTTGAGATCCTTTTTTTCTGCGCGTAATCTGCTGCTTGCAAACAAA
AAAACCACCGCTACCAGCGGTGGTTTGTTTGCCGGATCAAGAGCTACCAACTCTTTTTCCGAAGGTAACT
GGCTTCAGCAGAGCGCAGATACCAAATACTGTTCTTCTAGTGTAGCCGTAGTTAGGCCACCACTTCAAGA
ACTCTGTAGCACCGCCTACATACCTCGCTCTGCTAATCCTGTTACCAGTGGCTGCTGCCAGTGGCGATAA
GTCGTGTCTTACCGGGTTGGACTCAAGACGATAGTTACCGGATAAGGCGCAGCGGTCGGGCTGAACGGGG
GGTTCGTGCACACAGCCCAGCTTGGAGCGAACGACCTACACCGAACTGAGATACCTACAGCGTGAGCTAT
GAGAAAGCGCCACGCTTCCCGAAGGGAGAAAGGCGGACAGGTATCCGGTAAGCGGCAGGGTCGGAACAGG
AGAGCGCACGAGGGAGCTTCCAGGGGGAAACGCCTGGTATCTTTATAGTCCTGTCGGGTTTCGCCACCTC
TGACTTGAGCGTCGATTTTTGTGATGCTCGTCAGGGGGGCGGAGCCTATGGAAAAACGCCAGCAACGCGG
CCTTTTTACGGTTCCTGGCCTTTTGCTGGCCTTTTGCTCACATGTTCTTTCCTGCGTTATCCCCTGATTC
TGTGGATAACCGTATTACCGCCTTTGAGTGAGCTGATACCGCTCGCCGCAGCCGAACGACCGAGCGCAGC
GAGTCAGTGAGCGAGGAAGCGGAAGAGCGCCCAATACGCAAACCGCCTCTCCCCGCGCGTTGGCCGATTC
ATTAATGCAGCTGGCACGACAGGTTTCCCGACTGGAAAGCGGGCAGTGAGCGCAACGCAATTAATGTGAG
TTAGCTCACTCATTAGGCACCCCAGGCTTTACACTTTATGCTTCCGGCTCGTATGTTGTGTGGAATTGTG
AGCGGATAACAATTTCACACAGGAAACAGCTATGACCATGATTACGCCAAGCTCTAGCTAGAGGTCGACC
AATTCTCATGTTTGACAGCTTATCATCGCAGATCCGGGCAACGTTGTTGCCATTGCTGCAGGCGCAGAAC
TGGTAGGTATGGAAGATCTATACATTGAATCAATATTGGCAATTAGCCATATTAGTCATTGGTTATATAG
CATAAATCAATATTGGCTATTGGCCATTGCATACGTTGTATCTATATCATAATATGTACATTTATATTGG
CTCATGTCCAATATGACCGCCATGTTGACATTGATTATTGACTAGTTATTAATAGTAATCAATTACGGGG
TCATTAGTTCATAGCCCATATATGGAGTTCCGCGTTACATAACTTACGGTAAATGGCCCGCCTGGCTGAC
CGCCCAACGACCCCCGCCCATTGACGTCAATAATGACGTATGTTCCCATAGTAACGCCAATAGGGACTTT
CCATTGACGTCAATGGGTGGAGTATTTACGGTAAACTGCCCACTTGGCAGTACATCAAGTGTATCATATG
CCAAGTCCGCCCCCTATTGACGTCAATGACGGTAAATGGCCCGCCTGGCATTATGCCCAGTACATGACCT
TACGGGACTTTCCTACTTGGCAGTACATCTACGTATTAGTCATCGCTATTACCATGGTGATGCGGTTTTG
GCAGTACACCAATGGGCGTGGATAGCGGTTTGACTCACGGGGATTTCCAAGTCTCCACCCCATTGACGTC
AATGGGAGTTTGTTTTGGCACCAAAATCAACGGGACTTTCCAAAATGTCGTAATAACCCCGCCCCGTTGA
CGCAAATGGGCGGTAGGCGTGTACGGTGGGAGGTCTATATAAGCAGAGCTCGTTTAGTGAACCGTCAGAT
CCTCACTCTCTTCCGCATCGCTGTCTGCGAGGGCCAGCTGTTGGGCTCGCGGTTGAGGACAAACTCTTCG
CGGTCTTTCCAGTACTCTTGGATCGGAAACCCGTCGGCCTCCGAACGGTACTCCGCCACCGAGGGACCTG
AGCGAGTCCGCATCGACCGGATCGGAAAACCTCTCGAGAAAGGCGTCTAACCAGTCACAGTCGCAAGGTA
GGCTGAGCACCGTGGCGGGCGGCAGCGGGTGGCGGTCGGGGTTGTTTCTGGCGGAGGTGCTGCTGATGAT
GTAATTAAAGTAGGCGGTCTTGAGACGGCGGATGGTCGAGGTGAGGTGTGGCAGGCTTGAGATCCAGCTG
TTGGGGTGAGTACTCCCTCTCAAAAGCGGGCATTACTTCTGCGCTAAGATTGTCAGTTTCCAAAAACGAG
GAGGATTTGATATTCACCTGGCCCGATCTGGCCATACACTTGAGTGACAATGACATCCACTTTGCCTTTC
TCTCCACAGGTGTCCACTCCCAGGTCCAAGTTTAAACTGCGGCCGCCACCATGGTGCTGCAGCCTATCTT
CTGGATCGGCCTGATCAGCAGCGTGTGCTGCGTGTTCGCCCAGACCGACGAGAACCGGTGCCTGAAGGCC
AACGCCAAGAGCTGCGGCGAGTGCATCCAGGCCGGACCCAACTGCGGCTGGTGCACCAACAGCACCTTTC
TGCAGGAAGGCATGCCCACCTCCGCCAGATGCGACGACCTGGAAGCCCTGAAGAAGAAGGGCTGCCCTCC
CGACGACATCGAGAACCCCAGAGGCAGCAAGGACATCAAGAAAAACAAGAACGTGACCAACCGGTCCAAG
GGCACCGCCGAGAAGCTGAAGCCCGAGGACATCACCCAGATCCAGCCCCAGCAGCTCGTCCTCAGACTGA
GAAGCGGCGAGCCCCAGACCTTCACCCTGAAGTTCAAGCGGGCCGAGGACTACCCCATCGACCTGTACTA
CCTGATGGACCTGAGCTACAGCATGAAGGACGATCTGGAAAACGTGAAGTCCCTGGGCACCGACCTGATG
AACGAGATGCGGCGGATCACCAGCGACTTCCGGATCGGCTTCGGCAGCTTCGTGGAGAAAACCGTGATGC
CCTACATCAGCACCACCCCCGCCAAGCTGAGAAACCCCTGCACCAGCGAGCAGAACTGCACCAGCCCCTT
CAGCTACAAGAATGTGCTGTCCCTGACCAACAAGGGCGAGGTGTTCAACGAACTCGTGGGCAAGCAGCGG
ATCAGCGGCAACCTGGATAGCCCCGAGGGCGGCTTCGATGCCATCATGCAGGTCGCCGTGTGTGGCAGCC
TGATCGGCTGGCGCAACGTGACCCGGCTGCTGGTGTTTAGCACCGACGCCGGCTTCCACTTTGCCGGCGA
CGGCAAGCTGGGCGGCATCGTGCTGCCCAACGACGGCCAGTGCCACCTGGAAAACAACATGTACACCATG
AGCCACTACTACGACTACCCCAGCATTGCCCACCTGGTGCAGAAGCTGTCCGAGAACAACATCCAGACCA
TCTTCGCCGTGACCGAGGAATTCCAGCCCGTGTACAAAGAGCTGAAGAACCTGATCCCCAAGAGCGCCGT
GGGCACCCTGAGCGCCAACAGCAGCAACGTGATCCAGCTGATCATCGACGCCTACAACAGCCTGAGCAGC
GAAGTGATCCTGGAAAACGGCAAACTGAGCGAGGGCGTGACCATCTCCTACAAGAGCTACTGCAAGAACG
GCGTGAACGGCACCGGCGAGAACGGCCGGAAGTGCAGCAACATCAGCATCGGCGACGAGGTGCAGTTCGA
GATCAGCATCACCAGCAACAAGTGCCCCAAGAAGGACAGCGACAGCTTCAAGATCCGGCCCCTGGGCTTC
ACCGAAGAGGTGGAAGTGATTCTGCAGTACATCTGCGAGTGCGAGTGCCAGAGCGAGGGCATCCCCGAGA
GCCCTAAGTGCCACGAGGGCAACGGCACCTTCGAGTGCGGCGCCTGCAGATGCAATGAGGGCAGAGTGGG
CCGACATTGCGAGTGTAGCACCGACGAAGTGAACAGCGAGGACATGGACGCCTACTGCCGGAAAGAGAAC
AGCAGCGAGATCTGCAGCAACAACGGCGAGTGCGTGTGCGGCCAGTGTGTGTGCCGGAAGCGGGACAACA
CCAACGAGATCTACAGCGGCAAGTTCTGCGAGTGTGACAACTTCAACTGCGACCGGTCCAACGGCCTGAT
TTGTGGCGGCAATGGAGTGTGCAAGTGCAGAGTGTGCGAGTGCAACCCCAACTACACCGGCAGCGCCTGC
GATTGCAGCCTGGACACCAGCACATGCGAGGCCAGCAATGGCCAGATCTGCAACGGCAGAGGCATCTGCG
AATGTGGAGTCTGTAAATGCACCGACCCCAAGTTCCAGGGCCAGACATGCGAGATGTGCCAGACCTGTCT
GGGCGTGTGCGCCGAGCACAAAGAATGCGTGCAGTGCCGGGCCTTCAATAAGGGCGAGAAGAAGGACACC
TGTACCCAGGAATGCAGCTACTTCAACATCACCAAGGTGGAGAGCCGGGACAAGCTGCCTCAGCCCGTGC
AGCCCGACCCTGTGTCCCACTGCAAAGAAAAGGACGTGGACGACTGCTGGTTCTACTTCACCTACAGCGT
GAATGGCAACAACGAAGTGATGGTGCACGTGGTGGAGAACCCTGAGTGCCCCACCGGCCCTTGAGGCGCG
CC
Features (pLannotate 1.2.2; 19 found; start..end, strand, type, name):
    713..768     +  polyA_signal   β-globin poly(A) signal: rabbit β-globin polyadenylation signal (Gil and Proudfoot, 1987)
   1282..2963    -  rep_origin     oriP (fragment): Epstein-Barr virus oriP replication origin (Yates et al., 2000)
   3090..3194    +  promoter       AmpR promoter: bla
   3195..4055    +  CDS            AmpR: β-lactamase; bla; confers resistance to ampicillin, carbenicillin, and related antibiotics
   4226..4814    +  rep_origin     ori: high-copy-number ColE1/pMB1/pBR322/pUC origin of replication
   4997..5089    +  CDS            lacI (fragment): lac repressor; lacI; The lac repressor binds to the lac operator to inhibit transcription in E. coli. This inhibition can be relieved by adding lactose or isopropyl-β-D-thiogalactopyranoside (IPTG).
   5102..5123    +  protein_bind   CAP binding site: CAP binding activates transcription in the presence of cAMP. E. coli catabolite activator protein
   5138..5168    +  promoter       lac promoter: promoter for the E. coli lac operon
   5176..5192    +  protein_bind   lac operator: The lac repressor binds to the lac operator to inhibit transcription in E. coli. This inhibition can be relieved by adding lactose or isopropyl-β-D-thiogalactopyranoside (IPTG). lac repressor encoded by lacI
   5262..5278    +  promoter       tet promoter (fragment): E. coli promoter for tetracycline efflux protein gene
   5288..5313    -  CDS            bla(M) (fragment): β-lactamase lacking the signal sequence; bla(M); allows cytosolic expression of β-lactamase
   5487..5866    +  enhancer       CMV enhancer: human cytomegalovirus immediate early enhancer
   5868..6067    +  promoter       CMV promoter: human cytomegalovirus (CMV) immediate early promoter
   6135..6173    +  misc_feature   Ad SA (fragment): adenovirus major late transcript splice acceptor (Friedrich and Soriano, 1991)
   6206..6415    -  CDS            PTP (fragment): TERM_ADE02 - Experimental evidence at protein level: Swiss-Prot protein existence level 1. Protein covalently bound to the viral DNA that acts as a primer for viral genomic replication by DNA strand displacement. Assembles on the viral origin of replication in an initiation complex with viral polymerase, DBP, host NFIA and host POU2F1/OCT1. During initiation, the polymerase covalently couples the first dCTP with Ser- 580 of pTP. The terminal protein stimulates the template activity over 20 fold compared to protein-free templates. Neo-synthesized viral genomes are linked to two preterminal prot
   6446..6535    +  intron         chimeric intron (fragment): chimera between introns from adenovirus and immunoglobulin heavy chain genes
   6554..6600    +  CDS            IgH signal sequence (fragment): signal sequence from the mouse immunoglobulin heavy chain variable region
   6631..8811    +  CDS            ITGB1 (fragment): ITB1_HUMAN - Also known as FNRB, MDF2, MSK12. Experimental evidence at protein level: Swiss-Prot protein existence level 1. (Microbial infection) In case of HIV-1 infection, integrin ITGA5:ITGB1 binding to extracellular viral Tat protein seems to enhance angiogenesis in Kaposi's sarcoma lesions. From Homo sapiens (Human).
   8815..553     +  CDS            Cd4 (fragment) (across the origin): CD4_RAT - Experimental evidence at protein level: Swiss-Prot protein existence level 1. Integral membrane glycoprotein that plays an essential role in the immune response and serves multiple functions in responses against both external and internal offenses. In T-cells, functions primarily as a coreceptor for MHC class II molecule:peptide complex. The antigens presented by class II peptides are derived from extracellular proteins while class I peptides are derived from cytosolic proteins. Interacts simultaneously with the T-cell receptor (TCR) and the MHC class II presented by antigen presenti
