[The description below was written by a language model from this plasmid's Addgene catalogue record and pLannotate feature annotations shown in this document.]
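Description:
ITGB1 is a mammalian expression plasmid built on the pTT3 backbone that produces the soluble extracellular region (ectodomain) of the human integrin beta-1 precursor. It is propagated in E. coli through a high-copy ColE1/pUC-type origin with ampicillin selection from the β-lactamase gene. It also carries a fragment of the Epstein-Barr virus oriP, an element that supports episomal maintenance in cells supplying EBNA1 and is characteristic of vectors designed for high-yield transient transfection.

The chemically synthesised, roughly 2.2 kb ITGB1 insert sits between retained NotI and AscI sites. It lies downstream of the CMV immediate-early enhancer and promoter, followed by adenovirus-derived leader and splice sequences and a chimeric intron fragment that aid transcript processing. The automated annotation also calls short lac, tet and immunoglobulin heavy-chain signal-sequence fragments in the region upstream of the insert. These are partial matches and the record does not assign them a role. A rabbit β-globin polyadenylation signal terminates the transcript.

The backbone encodes a C-terminal cassette of rat CD4 domains 3 and 4, an enzymatic biotinylation sequence, a linker and a His tag, and the Cd4 fragment is visible immediately after the insert in the feature table. A stop codon at amino acid 728 precedes this cassette, however, so the beta-1 ectodomain is expressed untagged. This suits its intended use: co-transfection with biotin- and His-tagged ectodomain constructs for integrin alpha-5, alpha-2 or alpha-6 yields the corresponding soluble heterodimers, with only the alpha subunit carrying the capture tags. The associated work used such recombinant proteins in a human platelet receptor protein microarray to screen for extracellular receptor–ligand interactions.
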