Addgene plasmid #51920: ITGB1
Purpose: Expresses full-length Integrin beta-1 precursor ectodomain in mammalian cells. Stop codon before C-terminal rat Cd4d3+4 tag, biotinylation sequence and His tag.
Depositing lab: Gavin Wright. Depositing organization: Wellcome Sanger Institute. Publication: A human platelet receptor protein microarray identifies FcepsilonR1alpha as an activating PEAR1 ligand. Sun Y, Vandenbriele C, Kauskot A, Verhamme P, Hoylaerts MF, Wright GJ. Mol Cell Proteomics. 2015 Feb 23. pii: mcp.M114.046946. 10.1074/mcp.M114.046946 PubMed 25713122.
Backbone
  Vector backbone: pTT3
  Backbone manufacturer: Yves Durocher, NRC
  Backbone size w/o insert (bp): 6618
  Total vector size (bp): 8822
  Modifications to backbone: Stop codon at amino acid 728, no translation of rat CD4 d3+4, enzymatic biotinylation sequence, linker and His tag (CD4d3+4-BioLHis).
  Vector type: Mammalian Expression
Growth in bacteria
  Bacterial resistance: Ampicillin, 100 μg/mL
  Growth temperature: 37°C
  Growth strain: Top10
  Copy number: High Copy
Gene/Insert
  Gene/Insert name: ITGB1 (alt name: Integrin beta-1 precursor)
  Species: H. sapiens (human)
  Insert size (bp): 2204
  Mutation: Stop Codon at amino acid 728, before CD4, bio and His tags
  Entrez Gene: ITGB1 (a.k.a. CD29, FNRB, GPIIA, MDF2, MSK12, VLA-BETA, VLAB)
  Promoter: CMV
  Tag / fusion protein: rat CD4 d3+4 (C terminal on backbone); enzymatic biotinylation sequence (C terminal on backbone); His tag (C terminal on backbone)
  Cloning method: Restriction Enzyme; 5′ cloning site NotI (not destroyed); 3′ cloning site AscI (not destroyed)
  Sequencing primers: 5′ CMV-fwd
Resource information
  A portion of this plasmid was derived from a plasmid made by: Insert was chemically synthesised.
Terms and licenses: Academic/Nonprofit Terms; Industry Terms: Not Available to Industry
Depositor comments: Article ref 78, 79, 80 Co-transfect with ITGA5-bio-His (Addgene 51909), ITGA2-bio-His (Addgene 51910) or ITGA6-bio-His (Addgene 53352) to create the respective dimers
How to cite: ITGB1 was a gift from Gavin Wright (Addgene plasmid # 51920 ; http://n2t.net/addgene:51920 ; RRID:Addgene_51920)
