>Addgene plasmid #51920 | ITGB1 | addgene partial sequence | sequence record 94655 | pMT2-F 5'-TTGCCTTTCTCTCCACAGGT-3'
ACTGCGGCCGCCACCATGGTGCTGCAGCCTATCTTCTGGATCGGCCTGATCAGCAGCGTGTGCTGCGTGT
TCGCCCAGACCGACGAGAACCGGTGCCTGAAGGCCAACGCCAAGAGCTGCGGCGAGTGCATCCAGGCCGG
ACCCAACTGCGGCTGGTGCACCAACAGCACCTTTCTGCAGGAAGGCATGCCCACCTCCGCCAGATGCGAC
GACCTGGAAGCCCTGAAGAAGAAGGGCTGCCCTCCCGACGACATCGAGAACCCCAGAGGCAGCAAGGACA
TCAAGAAAAACAAGAACGTGACCAACCGGTCCAAGGGCACCGCCGAGAAGCTGAAGCCCGAGGACATCAC
CCAGATCCAGCCCCAGCAGCTCGTCCTCAGACTGAGAAGCGGCGAGCCCCAGACCTTCACCCTGAAGTTC
AAGCGGGCCGAGGACTACCCCATCGACCTGTACTACCTGATGGACCTGAGCTACAGCATGAAGGACGATC
TGGAAAACGTGAAGTCCCTGGGCACCGACCTGATGAACGAGATGCGGCGGATCACCAGCGACTTCCGGAT
CGGCTTCGGCAGCTTCGTGGAGAAAACCGTGATGCCCTACATCAGCACCACCCCCGCCAAGCTGAGAAAC
CCCTGCACCAGCGAGCAGAACTGCACCAGCCCCTTCAGCTACAAGAATGTGCTGTCCCTGACCAACAAGG
GCGAGGTGTTCAACGAACTCGTGGGCAAGCAGCGGATCAGCGGCAACCTGGATAGCCCCGAGGGCGGCTT
CGATGCCATCATGCAGGTCGCCGTGTGTGGCAGCCTGATCGGCTGGCGCAACGTGACCCGGCTGCTGGTG
TTTAGCACCGACGCCGGCTTCCACTTTGCCGGCGACGGCAAGCTGGGCGGCATCGTGCTG
