>Addgene plasmid #51920 | ITGB1 | addgene partial sequence | sequence record 94854 | rb_glob_PA_term-R 5'-CCCATATGTCCTTCCGAGTG-3'
AATAAATTTCCTTTATTAGCCAGAGGTCGAGGTCGGGGGATCCTTAATTAATCACGTGTCTAGACTCAAT
GGTGGTGATGGTGGTGGGGGCCCAGAGGGGCCAGAGGAGGCAGGTTCCTGTCCCTGTGGTTCCACAGCAT
CTTCTGGGCGTCCAGGATGTGGTGCAGGCTGCCGGAATTCAACCCTTTGGATAAAACCTGGATCTTGGAG
TCCATCTTGACCTCTTCACCTTCACTCAGTAGACATTGCCACACCCCTGCTTCAGGGGCCTGCACTTGAA
TCACTTTCTCCTGCCTGGAGACCCTGGCCTCCTGATTCTCCTGCTTCAAGATCAGTCTCATCTTGGGTGA
GGTGGGTCCCATCACCTCACAGGTCAAAGTGTTGCTGTCGGGCTGAGTCACTTTCATCACCACCAGGTTC
ACTTCCTGATACAGTATCCCTCTGTCCAGAGTCAGGGTCAGGTTGCCAGAACCAGCAAACTGAAGGGAGA
CCTGGGGTATCTGAAGGGTGAGTGGGAGCGTTTCGGACAGCTGGAACTTGGGGTTGCTAGTAGACTTCTG
CACAGACACCTTTTGGTTCTTTAGGGAGAAGGTGATCCAGGACTGGGAAGAAGGAGCCTTCTCTGCCTTC
CATCTCAACTCTCCCTGCAGGCTTTCCTCTCCAAGGTTGAGTGGGAAGGAGAACTCCGCTGACTCCCCCT
CACTCTTATAGGCCGTGATGGAGGTCGACGGCGCGCCTCAAGGG
